>Addgene plasmid #204476 | pLenti HsATP10B_R153X | addgene full sequence | sequence record 404969 | Addgene NGS Result
ACACAAGAGGAAACTGAGAGGGAAAGATGTTGAAGTAATTTTCCCACAATTACAGCATCCGTTAGTTACG
ACTCTATGATCTTCTGACACAAATTCCATTTACTCCTCACCCTATGACTCAGTCGAATATATCAAAGTTA
TGGACATTATGCTAAGTAACAAATTACCCTTTTATATAGTAAATACTGAGTAGATTGAGAGAAGAAATTG
TTTGCAAACCTGAATAGCTTCAAGAAGAAGAGAAGTGAGGATAAGAATAACAGTTGTCATTTAACAAGTT
TTAACAAGTAACTTGGTTAGAAAGGGATTCAAATGCATAAAGCAAGGGATAAATTTTTCTGGCAACAAGA
CTATACAATATAACCTTAAATATGACTTCAAATAATTGTTGGAACTTGATAAAACTAATTAAATATTATT
GAAGATTATCAATATTATAAATGTAATTTACTTTTAAAAAGGGAACATAGAAATGTGTATCATTAGAGTA
GAAAACAATCCTTATTATCACAATTTGTCAAAACAAGTTTGTTATTAACACAAGTAGAATACTGCATTCA
ATTAAGTTGACTGCAGATTTTGTGTTTTGTTAAAATTAGAAAGAGATAACAACAATTTGAATTATTGAAA
GTAACATGTAAATAGTTCTACATACGTTCTTTTGACATCTTGTTCAATCATTGATCGAAGTTCTTTATCT
TGGAAGAATTTGTTCCAAAGACTCTGAAATAAGGAAAACAATCTATTATATAGTCTCACACCTTTGTTTT
ACTTTTAGTGATTTCAATTTAATAATGTAAATGGTTAAAATTTATTCTTCTCTGAGATCATTTCACATTG
CAGATAGAAAACCTGAGACTGGGGTAATTTTTATTAAAATCTAATTTAATCTCAGAAACACATCTTTATT
CTAACATCAATTTTTCCAGTTTGATATTATCATATAAAGTCAGCCTTCCTCATCTGCAGGTTCCACAACA
AAAATCCAACCAACTGTGGATCAAAAATATTGGGAAAAAATTAAAAATAGCAATACAACAATAAAAAAAT
ACAAATCAGAAAAACAGCACAGTATAACAACTTTATTTAGCATTTACAATCTATTAGGTATTATAAGTAA
TCTAGCCAGATCCTCTACGCCGGACGCATCGTGGCCGGCATCACCGGCGCCACAGGTGCGGTTGCTGGCG
CCTATATCGCCGACATCACCGATGGGGAAGATCGGGCTCGCCACTTCGGGCTCATGAGCGCTTGTTTCGG
CGTGGGTATGGTGGCAGGCCCCGTGGCCGGGGGACTGTTGGGCGCCATCTCCTTGCATGCACCATTCCTT
GCGGCGGCGGTGCTCAACGGCCTCAACCTACTACTGGGCTGCTTCCTAATGCAGGAGTCGCATAAGGGAG
AGCGTCGAATGGTGCACTCTCAGTACAATCTGCTCTGATGCCGCATAGTTAAGCCAGCCCCGACACCCGC
CAACACCCGCTGACGCGCCCTGACGGGCTTGTCTGCTCCCGGCATCCGCTTACAGACAAGCTGTGACCGT
CTCCGGGAGCTGCATGTGTCAGAGGTTTTCACCGTCATCACCGAAACGCGCGAGACGAAAGGGCCTCGTG
ATACGCCTATTTTTATAGGTTAATGTCATGATAATAATGGTTTCTTAGACGTCAGGTGGCACTTTTCGGG
GAAATGTGCGCGGAACCCCTATTTGTTTATTTTTCTAAATACATTCAAATATGTATCCGCTCATGAGACA
ATAACCCTGATAAATGCTTCAATAATATTGAAAAAGGAAGAGTATGAGTATTCAACATTTCCGTGTCGCC
CTTATTCCCTTTTTTGCGGCATTTTGCCTTCCTGTTTTTGCTCACCCAGAAACGCTGGTGAAAGTAAAAG
ATGCTGAAGATCAGTTGGGTGCACGAGTGGGTTACATCGAACTGGATCTCAACAGCGGTAAGATCCTTGA
GAGTTTTCGCCCCGAAGAACGTTTTCCAATGATGAGCACTTTTAAAGTTCTGCTATGTGGCGCGGTATTA
TCCCGTATTGACGCCGGGCAAGAGCAACTCGGTCGCCGCATACACTATTCTCAGAATGACTTGGTTGAGT
ACTCACCAGTCACAGAAAAGCATCTTACGGATGGCATGACAGTAAGAGAATTATGCAGTGCTGCCATAAC
CATGAGTGATAACACTGCGGCCAACTTACTTCTGACAACGATCGGAGGACCGAAGGAGCTAACCGCTTTT
TTGCACAACATGGGGGATCATGTAACTCGCCTTGATCGTTGGGAACCGGAGCTGAATGAAGCCATACCAA
ACGACGAGCGTGACACCACGATGCCTGTAGCAATGGCAACAACGTTGCGCAAACTATTAACTGGCGAACT
ACTTACTCTAGCTTCCCGGCAACAATTAATAGACTGGATGGAGGCGGATAAAGTTGCAGGACCACTTCTG
CGCTCGGCCCTTCCGGCTGGCTGGTTTATTGCTGATAAATCTGGAGCCGGTGAGCGTGGGTCTCGCGGTA
TCATTGCAGCACTGGGGCCAGATGGTAAGCCCTCCCGTATCGTAGTTATCTACACGACGGGGAGTCAGGC
AACTATGGATGAACGAAATAGACAGATCGCTGAGATAGGTGCCTCACTGATTAAGCATTGGTAACTGTCA
GACCAAGTTTACTCATATATACTTTAGATTGATTTAAAACTTCATTTTTAATTTAAAAGGATCTAGGTGA
AGATCCTTTTTGATAATCTCATGACCAAAATCCCTTAACGTGAGTTTTCGTTCCACTGAGCGTCAGACCC
CGTAGAAAAGATCAAAGGATCTTCTTGAGATCCTTTTTTTCTGCGCGTAATCTGCTGCTTGCAAACAAAA
AAACCACCGCTACCAGCGGTGGTTTGTTTGCCGGATCAAGAGCTACCAACTCTTTTTCCGAAGGTAACTG
GCTTCAGCAGAGCGCAGATACCAAATACTGTTCTTCTAGTGTAGCCGTAGTTAGGCCACCACTTCAAGAA
CTCTGTAGCACCGCCTACATACCTCGCTCTGCTAATCCTGTTACCAGTGGCTGCTGCCAGTGGCGATAAG
TCGTGTCTTACCGGGTTGGACTCAAGACGATAGTTACCGGATAAGGCGCAGCGGTCGGGCTGAACGGGGG
GTTCGTGCACACAGCCCAGCTTGGAGCGAACGACCTACACCGAACTGAGATACCTACAGCGTGAGCTATG
AGAAAGCGCCACGCTTCCCGAAGGGAGAAAGGCGGACAGGTATCCGGTAAGCGGCAGGGTCGGAACAGGA
GAGCGCACGAGGGAGCTTCCAGGGGGAAACGCCTGGTATCTTTATAGTCCTGTCGGGTTTCGCCACCTCT
GACTTGAGCGTCGATTTTTGTGATGCTCGTCAGGGGGGCGGAGCCTATGGAAAAACGCCAGCAACGCGGC
CTTTTTACGGTTCCTGGCCTTTTGCTGGCCTTTTGCTCACATGTTCTTTCCTGCGTTATCCCCTGATTCT
GTGGATAACCGTATTACCGCCTTTGAGTGAGCTGATACCGCTCGCCGCAGCCGAACGACCGAGCGCAGCG
AGTCAGTGAGCGAGGAAGCGGAAGAGCGCCCAATACGCAAACCGCCTCTCCCCGCGCGTTGGCCGATTCA
TTAATGCAGCTGTGGAATGTGTGTCAGTTAGGGTGTGGAAAGTCCCCAGGCTCCCCAGCAGGCAGAAGTA
TGCAAAGCATGCATCTCAATTAGTCAGCAACCAGGTGTGGAAAGTCCCCAGGCTCCCCAGCAGGCAGAAG
TATGCAAAGCATGCATCTCAATTAGTCAGCAACCATAGTCCCGCCCCTAACTCCGCCCATCCCGCCCCTA
ACTCCGCCCAGTTCCGCCCATTCTCCGCCCCATGGCTGACTAATTTTTTTTATTTATGCAGAGGCCGAGG
CCGCCTCGGCCTCTGAGCTATTCCAGAAGTAGTGAGGAGGCTTTTTTGGAGGCCTAGGCTTTTGCAAAAA
GCTTGGACACAAGACAGGCTTGCGAGATATGTTTGAGAATACCACTTTATCCCGCGTCAGGGAGAGGCAG
TGCGTAAAAAGACGCGGACTCATGTGAAATACTGGTTTTTAGTGCGCCAGATCTCTATAATCTCGCGCAA
CCTATTTTCCCCTCGAACACTTTTTAAGCCGTAGATAAACAGGCTGGGACACTTCACATGAGCGAAAAAT
ACATCGTCACCTGGGACATGTTGCAGATCCATGCACGTAAACTCGCAAGCCGACTGATGCCTTCTGAACA
ATGGAAAGGCATTATTGCCGTAAGCCGTGGCGGTCTGTACCGGGTGCGTTACTGGCGCGTGAACTGGGTA
TTCGTCATGTCGATACCGTTTGTATTTCCAGCTACGATCACGACAACCAGCGCGAGCTTAAAGTGCTGAA
ACGCGCAGAAGGCGATGGCGAAGGCTTCATCGTTATTGATGACCTGGTGGATACCGGTGGTACTGCGGTT
GCGATTCGTGAAATGTATCCAAAAGCGCACTTTGTCACCATCTTCGCAAAACCGGCTGGTCGTCCGCTGG
TTGATGACTATGTTGTTGATATCCCGCAAGATACCTGGATTGAACAGCCGTGGGATATGGGCGTCGTATT
CGTCCCGCCAATCTCCGGTCGCTAATCTTTTCAACGCCTGGCACTGCCGGGCGTTGTTCTTTTTAACTTC
AGGCGGGTTACAATAGTTTCCAGTAAGTATTCTGGAGGCTGCATCCATGACACAGGCAAACCTGAGCGAA
ACCCTGTTCAAACCCCGCTTTAAACATCCTGAAACCTCGACGCTAGTCCGCCGCTTTAATCACGGCGCAC
AACCGCCTGTGCAGTCGGCCCTTGATGGTAAAACCATCCCTCACTGGTATCGCATGATTAACCGTCTGAT
GTGGATCTGGCGCGGCATTGACCCACGCGAAATCCTCGACGTCCAGGCACGTATTGTGATGAGCGATGCC
GAACGTACCGACGATGATTTATACGATACGGTGATTGGCTACCGTGGCGGCAACTGGATTTATGAGTGGG
CCCCGGATCTTTGTGAAGGAACCTTACTTCTGTGGTGTGACATAATTGGACAAACTACCTACAGAGATTT
AAAGCTCTAAGGTAAATATAAAATTTTTAAGTGTATAATGTGTTAAACTACTGATTCTAATTGTTTGTGT
ATTTTAGATTCCAACCTATGGAACTGATGAATGGGAGCAGTGGTGGAATGCCTTTAATGAGGAAAACCTG
TTTTGCTCAGAAGAAATGCCATCTAGTGATGATGAGGCTACTGCTGACTCTCAACATTCTACTCCTCCAA
AAAAGAAGAGAAAGGTAGAAGACCCCAAGGACTTTCCTTCAGAATTGCTAAGTTTTTTGAGTCATGCTGT
GTTTAGTAATAGAACTCTTGCTTGCTTTGCTATTTACACCACAAAGGAAAAAGCTGCACTGCTATACAAG
AAAATTATGGAAAAATATTCTGTAACCTTTATAAGTAGGCATAACAGTTATAATCATAACATACTGTTTT
TTCTTACTCCACACAGGCATAGAGTGTCTGCTATTAATAACTATGCTCAAAAATTGTGTACCTTTAGCTT
TTTAATTTGTAAAGGGGTTAATAAGGAATATTTGATGTATAGTGCCTTGACTAGAGATCATAATCAGCCA
TACCACATTTGTAGAGGTTTTACTTGCTTTAAAAAACCTCCCACACCTCCCCCTGAACCTGAAACATAAA
ATGAATGCAATTGTTGTTGTTAACTTGTTTATTGCAGCTTATAATGGTTACAAATAAAGCAATAGCATCA
CAAATTTCACAAATAAAGCATTTTTTTCACTGCATTCTAGTTGTGGTTTGTCCAAACTCATCAATGTATC
TTATCATGTCTGGATCAACTGGATAACTCAAGCTAACCAAAATCATCCCAAACTTCCCACCCCATACCCT
ATTACCACTGCCAATTACCTGTGGTTTCATTTACTCTAAACCTGTGATTCCTCTGAATTATTTTCATTTT
AAAGAAATTGTATTTGTTAAATATGTACTACAAACTTAGTAGTTGGAAGGGCTAATTCACTCCCAAAGAA
GACAAGATATCCTTGATCTGTGGATCTACCACACACAAGGCTACTTCCCTGATTAGCAGAACTACACACC
AGGGCCAGGGGTCAGATATCCACTGACCTTTGGATGGTGCTACAAGCTAGTACCAGTTGAGCCAGATAAG
GTAGAAGAGGCCAATAAAGGAGAGAACACCAGCTTGTTACACCCTGTGAGCCTGCATGGGATGGATGACC
CGGAGAGAGAAGTGTTAGAGTGGAGGTTTGACAGCCGCCTAGCATTTCATCACGTGGCCCGAGAGCTGCA
TCCGGAGTACTTCAAGAACTGCTGATATCGAGCTTGCTACAAGGGACTTTCCGCTGGGGACTTTCCAGGG
AGGCGTGGCCTGGGCGGGACTGGGGAGTGGCGAGCCCTCAGATCCTGCATATAAGCAGCTGCTTTTTGCC
TGTACTGGGTCTCTCTGGTTAGACCAGATCTGAGCCTGGGAGCTCTCTGGCTAACTAGGGAACCCACTGC
TTAAGCCTCAATAAAGCTTGCCTTGAGTGCTTCAAGTAGTGTGTGCCCGTCTGTTGTGTGACTCTGGTAA
CTAGAGATCCCTCAGACCCTTTTAGTCAGTGTGGAAAATCTCTAGCAGTGGCGCCCGAACAGGGACTTGA
AAGCGAAAGGGAAACCAGAGGAGCTCTCTCGACGCAGGACTCGGCTTGCTGAAGCGCGCACGGCAAGAGG
CGAGGGGCGGCGACTGGTGAGTACGCCAAAAATTTTGACTAGCGGAGGCTAGAAGGAGAGAGATGGGTGC
GAGAGCGTCAGTATTAAGCGGGGGAGAATTAGATCGCGATGGGAAAAAATTCGGTTAAGGCCAGGGGGAA
AGAAAAAATATAAATTAAAACATATAGTATGGGCAAGCAGGGAGCTAGAACGATTCGCAGTTAATCCTGG
CCTGTTAGAAACATCAGAAGGCTGTAGACAAATACTGGGACAGCTACAACCATCCCTTCAGACAGGATCA
GAAGAACTTAGATCATTATATAATACAGTAGCAACCCTCTATTGTGTGCATCAAAGGATAGAGATAAAAG
ACACCAAGGAAGCTTTAGACAAGATAGAGGAAGAGCAAAACAAAAGTAAGACCACCGCACAGCAAGCGGC
CGCTGATCTTCAGACCTGGAGGAGGAGATATGAGGGACAATTGGAGAAGTGAATTATATAAATATAAAGT
AGTAAAAATTGAACCATTAGGAGTAGCACCCACCAAGGCAAAGAGAAGAGTGGTGCAGAGAGAAAAAAGA
GCAGTGGGAATAGGAGCTTTGTTCCTTGGGTTCTTGGGAGCAGCAGGAAGCACTATGGGCGCAGCGTCAA
TGACGCTGACGGTACAGGCCAGACAATTATTGTCTGGTATAGTGCAGCAGCAGAACAATTTGCTGAGGGC
TATTGAGGCGCAACAGCATCTGTTGCAACTCACAGTCTGGGGCATCAAGCAGCTCCAGGCAAGAATCCTG
GCTGTGGAAAGATACCTAAAGGATCAACAGCTCCTGGGGATTTGGGGTTGCTCTGGAAAACTCATTTGCA
CCACTGCTGTGCCTTGGAATGCTAGTTGGAGTAATAAATCTCTGGAACAGATTTGGAATCACACGACCTG
GATGGAGTGGGACAGAGAAATTAACAATTACACAAGCTTAATACACTCCTTAATTGAAGAATCGCAAAAC
CAGCAAGAAAAGAATGAACAAGAATTATTGGAATTAGATAAATGGGCAAGTTTGTGGAATTGGTTTAACA
TAACAAATTGGCTGTGGTATATAAAATTATTCATAATGATAGTAGGAGGCTTGGTAGGTTTAAGAATAGT
TTTTGCTGTACTTTCTATAGTGAATAGAGTTAGGCAGGGATATTCACCATTATCGTTTCAGACCCACCTC
CCAACCCCGAGGGGACCCGACAGGCCCGAAGGAATAGAAGAAGAAGGTGGAGAGAGAGACAGAGACAGAT
CCATTCGATTAGTGAACGGATCTCGACGGTATCGCCGAATTCACAAATGGCAGTATTCATCCACAATTTT
AAAAGAAAAGGGGGGATTGGGGGGTACAGTGCAGGGGAAAGAATAGTAGACATAATAGCAACAGACATAC
AAACTAAAGAATTACAAAAACAAATTACAAAAATTCAAAATTTTCGGGTTTATTACAGGGACAGCAGAGA
TCCACTTTGGGGCGATAAGCTTGGGAGTTCCGCGTTACATAACTTACGGTAAATGGCCCGCCTGGCTGAC
CGCCCAACGACCCCCGCCCATTGACGTCAATAATGACGTATGTTCCCATAGTAACGCCAATAGGGACTTT
CCATTGACGTCAATGGGTGGAGTATTTACGGTAAACTGCCCACTTGGCAGTACATCAAGTGTATCATATG
CCAAGTACGCCCCCTATTGACGTCAATGACGGTAAATGGCCCGCCTGGCATTATGCCCAGTACATGACCT
TATGGGACTTTCCTACTTGGCAGTACATCTACGTATTAGTCATCGCTATTACCATGGTGATGCGGTTTTG
GCAGTACATCAATGGGCGTGGATAGCGGTTTGACTCACGGGGATTTCCAAGTCTCCACCCCATTGACGTC
AATGGGAGTTTGTTTTGGCACCAAAATCAACGGGACTTTCCAAAATGTCGTAACAACTCCGCCCCATTGA
CGCAAATGGGCGGTAGGCGTGTACGGTGGGAGGTCTATATAAGCAGAGCTCGTTTAGTGAACCGTCAGAT
CGCCTGGAGACGCCATCCACGCTGTTTTGACCTCCATAGAAGACACCGACTCTAGAGGATCTGCTAGCGC
CACCATGGCCCTCTCAGTGGACTCATCGTGGCATCGGTGGCAGTGGAGAGTCAGAGATGGCTTCCCCCAT
TGTCCATCGGAAACCACACCGCTGCTCTCTCCAGAGAAAGGGAGACAGAGCTACAACTTGACACAGCAGC
GGGTCGTGTTCCCCAACAACAGCATATTCCATCAAGATTGGGAAGAGGTCTCCAGGAGATACCCTGGCAA
CAGAACCTGCACAACCAAATACACCCTCTTCACCTTCCTGCCCCGGAATCTCTTTGAGCAATTTCATAGA
TGGGCTAACCTCTATTTCCTGTTCCTGGTGATTTTGAACTGGATGCCCTCCATGGAAGTCTTCCACAGAG
AAATCACCATGTTACCATTGGCCATTGTCCTGTTCGTCATCATGATCAAGGATGGCATGGAGGACTTCAA
GAGACACCGCTTTGATAAAGCAATAAACTGCTCCAACATTTGAATTTATGAAAGAAAAGAGCAGACCTAT
GTGCAGAAGTGCTGGAAGGATGTGCGCGTGGGAGACTTCATCCAAATGAAATGCAATGAGATTGTCCCAG
CAGACATACTCCTCCTTTTTTCCTCTGACCCCAATGGGATATGCCATCTGGAAACTGCCAGCTTGGATGG
AGAGACAAACCTCAAGCAAAGATGTGTCGTGAAGGGCTTCTCACAGCAGGAGGTACAGTTCGAACCAGAG
CTTTTCCACAATACCATCGTGTGTGAGAAACCCAACAACCACCTCAACAAATTTAAGGGTTATATGGAGC
ATCCTGACCAGACCAGGACTGGCTTTGGCTGTGAGAGTCTTCTGCTTCGAGGCTGCACCATCAGAAACAC
CGAGATGGCTGTTGGCATTGTCATCTATGCAGGCCATGAGACGAAAGCCATGCTGAACAACAGTGGCCCC
CGGTACAAACGCAGCAAGATTGAGCGGCGCATGAATATAGACATCTTCTTCTGCATTGGGATCCTCATCC
TCATGTGCCTTATTGGAGCTGTAGGTCACAGCATCTGGAATGGGACCTTTGAAGAACACCCTCCCTTCGA
TGTGCCAGATGCCAATGGCAGCTTCCTTCCCAGTGCCCTTGGGGGCTTCTACATGTTCCTCACAATGATC
ATCCTGCTCCAGGTGCTGATCCCCATCTCTTTGTATGTCTCCATTGAGCTGGTGAAGCTCGGGCAAGTGT
TCTTCTTGAGCAATGACCTTGACCTGTATGATGAAGAGACCGATTTATCCATTCAATGTCGAGCCCTCAA
CATCGCAGAGGACTTGGGCCAGATCCAGTACATCTTCTCCGATAAGACGGGGACCCTGACAGAGAACAAG
ATGGTGTTCCGACGTTGCACCATCATGGGCAGCGAGTATTCTCACCAAGAAAATGCTAAGCGACTGGAGA
CCCCAAAGGAGCTGGACTCAGATGGTGAAGAGTGGACCCAATACCAATGCCTGTCCTTCTCGGCTAGATG
GGCCCAGGATCCAGCAACTATGAGAAGCCAAAAAGGTGCTCAGCCTCTGAGGAGGAGCCAGAGTGCCCGG
GTGCCCATCCAGGGCCACTACCGGCAAAGGTCTATGGGGCACCGTGAAAGCTCACAGCCTCCTGTGGCCT
TCAGCAGCTCCATAGAAAAAGATGTAACTCCAGATAAAAACCTACTGACCAAGGTTCGAGATGCTGCCCT
GTGGTTGGAGACCTTGTCAGACAGCAGACCTGCCAAGGCTTCCCTCTCCACCACCTCCTCCATTGCTGAT
TTCTTCCTTGCCTTAACCATCTGCAACTCTGTCATGGTGTCCACAACCACCGAGCCCAGGCAGAGGGTCA
CCATCAAACCCTCAAGCAAGGCTCTGGGGACGTCCCTGGAGAAGATTCAGCAGCTCTTCCAGAAGTTGAA
GCTATTGAGCCTCAGCCAGTCATTCTCATCCACTGCACCCTCTGACACAGACCTCGGGGAGAGCTTAGGG
GCCAACGTGGCCACCACAGACTCGGATGAGAGAGATGATGCATCTGTGTGCAGTGGAGGTGACTCCACTG
ATGACGGTGGCTACAGGAGCAGCATGTGGGACCAGGGCGACATCCTGGAGTCTGGGTCAGGCACTTCCTT
GGAGGAGGCATTGGAGGCCCCAGCCACAGACCTGGCCAGGCCTGAGTTCTGTTACGAGGCTGAGAGCCCT
GATGAGGCCGCCCTGGTGCACGCTGCCCATGCCTACAGCTTCACACTAGTGTCCCGGACACCTGAGCAGG
TGACTGTGCGCCTGCCCCAGGGCACCTGCCTCACCTTCAGCCTCCTCTGCACCCTGGGCTTTGACTCTGT
CAGGAAGAGAATGTCTGTGGTTGTGAGGCACCCACTGACTGGCGAGATTGTTGTCTACACCAAGGGTGCT
GACTCGGTCATCATGGACCTGCTGGAAGACCCAGCCTGCGTACCTGACATTAATATGGAAAAGAAGCTGA
GAAAAATCCGAGCCCGGACCCAAAAGCATCTAGACTTGTATGCAAGAGATGGCCTGCGCACACTATGCAT
TGCCAAGAAGGTTGTAAGCGAAGAGGACTTCCGGAGATGGGCCAGTTTCCGGCGTGAGGCTGAGGCATCC
CTCGACAACCGAGATGAGCTTCTCATGGAAACTGCACAGCATCTGGAGAATCAACTCACCTTACTTGGAG
CCACTGGGATCGAAGACCGGCTGCAGGAAGGAGTTCCAGATACGATTGCCACTCTGCGGGAGGCTGGGAT
CCAGCTCTGGGTCCTGACTGGAGATAAGCAGGAGACAGCGGTCAACATTGCCCATTCCTGCAGACTGTTA
AATCAGACCGACACTGTTTATACCATCAATACAGAGAATCAGGAGACCTGTGAATCCATCCTCAATTGTG
CATTGGAAGAGCTAAAGCAATTTCGTGAACTACAGAAGCCAGACCGCAAGCTCTTTGGATTCCGCTTACC
TTCCAAGACACCATCCATCACCTCAGAAGCTGTGGTTCCAGAAGCTGGATTGGTCATCGATGGGAAGACA
TTGAATGCCATCTTCCAGGGAAAGCTAGAGAAGAAGTTTCTGGAATTGACCCAGTATTGTCGGTCCGTCC
TGTGCTGCCGCTCCACGCCACTCCAGAAGAGTATGATAGTCAAGCTGGTGCGAGACAAGTTGCGCGTCAT
GACCCTTTCCATAGGTGATGGAGCAAATGATGTAAGCATGATTCAAGCTGCTGATATTGGAATTGGAATA
TCTGGACAGGAAGGCATGCAGGCTGTCATGTCCAGCGACTTTGCCATCACCCGCTTTAAGCATCTCAAGA
AGTTGCTGCTCGTGCATGGCCACTGGTGTTACTCGCGCCTGGCCAGGATGGTGGTGTACTACCTCTACAA
GAACGTGTGCTACGTCAACCTGCTCTTCTGGTATCAGTTCTTCTGTGGTTTCTCCAGCTCCACCATGATT
GATTACTGGCAGATGATATTCTTCAATCTCTTCTTTACCTCCTTGCCTCCTCTTGTCTTTGGAGTCCTTG
ACAAAGACATCTCTGCAGAAACACTCCTGGCATTGCCTGAGCTATACAAGAGTGGCCAGAACTCTGAGTG
CTATAACCTGTCGACTTTCTGGATTTCTATGGTGGATGCATTCTACCAGAGCCTCATCTGTTTCTTTATC
CCTTACCTGGCCTATAAGGGCTCTGATATAGATGTCTTTACCTTTGGGACACCAATCAACACCATCTCCC
TCACCACAATCCTTTTGCACCAGGCAATGGAAATGAAGACATGGACCATTTTCCACGGAGTCGTGCTCCT
CGGCAGCTTCCTGATGTACTTTCTGGTATCCCTCCTGTACAATGCCACCTGCGTCATCTGCAACAGCCCC
ACCAATCCCTATTGGGTGATGGAAGGCCAGCTCTCAAACCCCACTTTCTACCTCGTCTGCTTTCTCACAC
CAGTTGTTGCTCTTCTCCCAAGATACTTTTTCCTGTCTCTGCAAGGAACTTGTGGGAAGTCTCTAATCTC
AAAAGCTCAGAAAATTGACAAACTCCCCCCAGACAAAAGAAACCTGGAAATCCAGAGTTGGAGAAGCAGA
CAGAGGCCTGCCCCTGTCCCCGAAGTGGCTCGACCAACTCACCACCCAGTGTCATCTATCACAGGACAGG
ACTTCAGTGCCAGCACCCCAAAGAGCTCTAACCCTCCCAAGAGGAAGCATGTGGAAGAGTCAGTACTCCA
CGAACAGAGATGTGGCACGGAGTGCATGAGGGATGACTCATGCTCAGGGGACTCCTCAGCTCAACTCTCA
TCCGGGGAGCACCTGCTGGGACCTAACAGGATAATGGCCTACTCAAGAGGACAGACTGATATGTGCCGGT
GCTCAAAGAGGAGCAGCCATCGCCGATCCCAGAGTTCACTGACCATATAGTACCTCGAGCACTAGTCCCC
GGGACCGCGGCACGCGTGCTCTAGCCCAATTCCGCCCCCTCCCCCCCCCCTAACGTTACTGGCCGAAGCC
GCTTGGAATAAGGCCGGTGTGCGTTTGTCTATATGTTATTTTCCACCATATTGCCGTCTTTTGGCAATGT
GAGGGCCCGGAAACCTGGCCCTGTCTTCTTGACGAGCATTCCTAGGGGTCTTTCCCCTCTCGCCAAAGGA
ATGCAAGGTCTGTTGAATGTCGTGAAGGAAGCAGTTCCTCTGGAAGCTTCTTGAAGACAAACAACGTCTG
TAGCGACCCTTTGCAGGCAGCGGAACCCCCCACCTGGCGACAGGTGCCTCTGCGGCCAAAAGCCACGTGT
ATAAGATACACCTGCAAAGGCGGCACAACCCCAGTGCCACGTTGTGAGTTGGATAGTTGTGGAAAGAGTC
AAATGGCTCTCCTCAAGCGTATTCAACAAGGGGCTGAAGGATGCCCAGAAGGTACCCCATTGTATGGGAT
CTGATCTGGGGCCTCGGTGCACATGCTTTACATGTGTTTAGTCGAGGTTAAAAAAACGTCTAGGCCCCCC
GAACCACGGGGACGTGGTTTTCCTTTGAAAAACACGATGATAATATGGGCACCGAGTACAAGCCCACGGT
GCGCCTCGCCACCCGCGACGACGTCCCCCGGGCCGTACGCACCCTCGCCGCCGCGTTCGCCGACTACCCC
GCCACGCGCCACACCGTCGACCCGGACCGCCACATCGAGCGGGTCACCGAGCTGCAAGAACTCTTCCTCA
CGCGCGTCGGGCTCGACATCGGCAAGGTGTGGGTCGCGGACGACGGCGCCGCGGTGGCGGTCTGGACCAC
GCCGGAGAGCGTCGAAGCGGGGGCGGTGTTCGCCGAGATCGGCCCGCGCATGGCCGAGTTGAGCGGTTCC
CGGCTGGCCGCGCAGCAACAGATGGAAGGCCTCCTGGCGCCGCACCGGCCCAAGGAGCCCGCGTGGTTCC
TGGCCACCGTCGGCGTCTCGCCCGACCACCAGGGCAAGGGTCTGGGCAGCGCCGTCGTGCTCCCCGGAGT
GGAGGCGGCCGAGCGCGCCGGGGTGCCCGCCTTCCTGGAGACCTCCGCGCCCCGCAACCTCCCCTTCTAC
GAGCGGCTCGGCTTCACCGTCACCGCCGACGTCGAGGTGCCCGAAGGACCGCGCACCTGGTGCATGACCC
GCAAGCCCGGTGCCTGAGGCGCGTTGAATTCCCGATAATCAACCTCTGGATTACAAAATTTGTGAAAGAT
TGACTGGTATTCTTAACTATGTTGCTCCTTTTACGCTATGTGGATACGCTGCTTTAATGCCTTTGTATCA
TGCTATTGCTTCCCGTATGGCTTTCATTTTCTCCTCCTTGTATAAATCCTGGTTGCTGTCTCTTTATGAG
GAGTTGTGGCCCGTTGTCAGGCAACGTGGCGTGGTGTGCACTGTGTTTGCTGACGCAACCCCCACTGGTT
GGGGCATTGCCACCACCTGTCAGCTCCTTTCCGGGACTTTCGCTTTCCCCCTCCCTATTGCCACGGCGGA
ACTCATCGCCGCCTGCCTTGCCCGCTGCTGGACAGGGGCTCGGCTGTTGGGCACTGACAATTCCGTGGTG
TTGTCGGGGAAGCTGACGTCCTTTCCATGGCTGCTCGCCTGTGTTGCCACCTGGATTCTGCGCGGGACGT
CCTTCTGCTACGTCCCTTCGGCCCTCAATCCAGCGGACCTTCCTTCCCGCGGCCTGCTGCCGGCTCTGCG
GCCTCTTCCGCGTCTTCGCCTTCGCCCTCAGACGAGTCGGATCTCCCTTTGGGCCGCCTCCCCGCATCGG
GAATTCTGTCGACTGGTACCTTTAAGACCAATGACTTACAAGGCAGCTGTAGATCTTAGCCACTTTTTAA
AAGAAAAGGGGGGACTGGAAGGGCTAATTCACTCCCAACGAAGACAAAATCGTCGAGAGATGCTGCATAT
AAGCAGCTGCTTTTTGCTTGTACTGGGTCTCTCTGGTTAGACCAGATCTGAGCCTGGGAGCTCTCTGGCT
AACTAGGGAACCCACTGCTTAAGCCTCAATAAAGCTTGCCTTGAGTGCTTCAAGTAGTGTGTGCCCGTCT
GTTGTGTGACTCTGGTAACTAGAGATCCCTCAGACCCTTTTAGTCAGTGTGGAAAATCTCTAGCAGTAGT
AGTTCATGTCATCTTATTATTCAGTATTTATAACTTGCAAAGAAATGAATATCAGAGAGTGAGAGGCCTT
GACATTATAATAGATTTAGCAGGAATTGAACTAGGAGTGGAGCACACAGGCAAAGCTGCAGAAGTACTTG
GAAGAAGCCACCAGAGATACTCACGATTCTGCACATACCTGGCTAATCCCAGATCCTAAGGATTACATTA
AGTTTACTAACATTTATATAATGATTTATAGTTTAAAGTATAAACTTATCTAATTTACTATTCTGACAGA
TATTAATTAATCCTCAAATATCATAAGAGATGATTACTATTATCCCCATTTA
Features (pLannotate 1.2.2; 32 found; start..end, strand, type, name):
    625..723     -  CDS            TBC1D5 (fragment): TBCD5_HUMAN - Also known as KIAA0210. Experimental evidence at protein level: Swiss-Prot protein existence level 1. May act as a GTPase-activating protein (GAP) for Rab family protein(s). May act as a GAP for RAB7A. Can displace RAB7A and retromer CSC subcomplex from the endosomal membrane to the cytosol; at least retromer displacement seems to require its catalytic activity (PubMed:19531583, PubMed:20923837). Required for retrograde transport of cargo proteins from endosomes to the trans-Golgi network (TGN); the function seems to require its catalytic activity. Involved in regulation of autop
   1129..1408    +  CDS            TcR (fragment): tetracycline efflux protein; tet; confers resistance to tetracycline
   1409..1457    -  misc_feature   bom (fragment): basis of mobility region from pBR322
   1559..1594    -  CDS            rop (fragment): Rop protein, which maintains plasmids at low copy number; rop
   1689..1793    +  promoter       AmpR promoter: bla
   1794..2654    +  CDS            AmpR: β-lactamase; bla; confers resistance to ampicillin, carbenicillin, and related antibiotics
   2825..3413    +  rep_origin     ori: high-copy-number ColE1/pMB1/pBR322/pUC origin of replication
   3596..3652    +  CDS            lacI (fragment): lac repressor; lacI; The lac repressor binds to the lac operator to inhibit transcription in E. coli. This inhibition can be relieved by adding lactose or isopropyl-β-D-thiogalactopyranoside (IPTG).
   3659..3988    +  promoter       SV40 promoter: SV40 enhancer and early promoter
   4188..4307    +  CDS            gpt (fragment): XGPT_ECOLI - Also known as gpp, gxu. Experimental evidence at protein level: Swiss-Prot protein existence level 1. Purine salvage pathway enzyme that catalyzes the transfer of the ribosyl-5-phosphate group from 5-phospho-alpha-D-ribose 1- diphosphate (PRPP) to the N9 position of the 6-oxopurines guanine and xanthine to form the corresponding ribonucleotides GMP (guanosine 5'- monophosphate) and XMP (xanthosine 5'-monophosphate), with the release of PPi. To a lesser extent, also acts on hypoxanthine (PubMed:9100006, PubMed:3886014). Does not ribophosphorylate adenine (PubMed:3886014). From Esch
   4307..4642    +  CDS            gpt (fragment): XGPT_ECOLI - Also known as gpp, gxu. Experimental evidence at protein level: Swiss-Prot protein existence level 1. Purine salvage pathway enzyme that catalyzes the transfer of the ribosyl-5-phosphate group from 5-phospho-alpha-D-ribose 1- diphosphate (PRPP) to the N9 position of the 6-oxopurines guanine and xanthine to form the corresponding ribonucleotides GMP (guanosine 5'- monophosphate) and XMP (xanthosine 5'-monophosphate), with the release of PPi. To a lesser extent, also acts on hypoxanthine (PubMed:9100006, PubMed:3886014). Does not ribophosphorylate adenine (PubMed:3886014). From Esch
   4737..5042    +  CDS            frsA (fragment): FRSA_ECOLI - Also known as yafA. Experimental evidence at protein level: Swiss-Prot protein existence level 1. Catalyzes the hydrolysis of esters (PubMed:15808744). Displays esterase activity toward pNP-butyrate (PubMed:15808744). May stimulate mixed-acid fermentation by acting as a fermentation/respiration switch that down-regulates respiration and up- regulates fermentation rates (PubMed:15169777). From Escherichia coli (strain K12).
   5046..5120    +  CDS            small t antigen (fragment): SV40 (simian virus 40) small t antigen
   5122..5187    +  intron         small t intron: SV40 (simian virus 40) small t antigen intron
   5317..5337    +  CDS            SV40 NLS: nuclear localization signal of SV40 (simian virus 40) large T antigen
   5656..5739    +  CDS            large T antigen (fragment): large T antigen from SV40 (simian virus 40)
   5762..5896    +  polyA_signal   SV40 poly(A) signal: SV40 polyadenylation signal
   6063..6392    +  CDS            nef (fragment): NEF_HV1BR - Experimental evidence at protein level: Swiss-Prot protein existence level 1. Extracellular Nef protein targets CD4(+) T-lymphocytes for apoptosis by interacting with CXCR4 surface receptors (PubMed:14990729). From Human immunodeficiency virus type 1 group M subtype B (isolate BRU/LAI) (HIV-1).
   6440..6697    +  LTR            5' LTR (truncated): truncated 5' long terminal repeat (LTR) from HIV-1
   6744..6869    +  misc_feature   HIV-1 Ψ: packaging signal of human immunodeficiency virus type 1
   6853..7216    +  CDS            HIV-1 gag (fragment): gag protein from human immunodeficiency virus 1; gag
   7362..7595    +  misc_feature   RRE: The Rev response element (RRE) of HIV-1 allows for Rev-dependent mRNA export from the nucleus to the cytoplasm.
   7972..8072    +  CDS            Rev (fragment): human immunodeficiency virus 1 (HIV-1) Rev protein; rev; enhances nuclear export of unspliced and incompletely spliced viral mRNAs
   8117..8234    +  misc_feature   cPPT/CTS: central polypurine tract and central termination sequence of HIV-1
   8293..8596    +  enhancer       CMV enhancer: human cytomegalovirus immediate early enhancer
   8597..8800    +  promoter       CMV promoter: human cytomegalovirus (CMV) immediate early promoter
   8895..13277   +  CDS            ATP10B: AT10B_HUMAN - Also known as ATPVB, KIAA0715. Experimental evidence at protein level: Swiss-Prot protein existence level 1. Catalytic component of a P4-ATPase flippase complex, which catalyzes the hydrolysis of ATP coupled to the transport of glucosylceramide (GlcCer) from the outer to the inner leaflet of lysosome membranes. Plays an important role in the maintenance of lysosome membrane integrity and function in cortical neurons. From Homo sapiens (Human).
  13441..13903   +  misc_feature   IRES: internal ribosome entry site (IRES) of the encephalomyocarditis virus (EMCV)
  13911..14507   +  CDS            PuroR: puromycin N-acetyltransferase; pac from Streptomyces alboniger; confers resistance to puromycin
  14527..15115   +  misc_feature   WPRE: woodchuck hepatitis virus posttranscriptional regulatory element
  15136..15240   +  CDS            nef (fragment): NEF_HV1LA - Experimental evidence at protein level: Swiss-Prot protein existence level 1. Extracellular Nef protein targets CD4(+) T-lymphocytes for apoptosis by interacting with CXCR4 surface receptors. From Human immunodeficiency virus type 1 group M subtype B (isolate Lai) (HIV-1).
  15285..15465   +  LTR            5' LTR (truncated): truncated 5' long terminal repeat (LTR) from HIV-1
