[The description below was written by a language model from this plasmid's Addgene catalogue record and pLannotate feature annotations shown in this document.]
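Description:
pLenti HsATP10B_R153X is an HIV-1-based lentiviral transfer plasmid of about 15.8 kb, built on a lentiviral transfer backbone and intended for producing vector particles that deliver a mutant human ATP10B to mammalian cells. In bacteria it is maintained through a high-copy ColE1/pUC-type origin and selected with ampicillin via the β-lactamase gene. The backbone also carries pBR322-derived remnants (fragments of the tetracycline resistance gene, bom and rop). An SV40 promoter-driven E. coli gpt region with the SV40 small t intron and polyadenylation signal lies outside the viral genome; gpt is annotated only as two fragments. It appears to be a legacy of the parental plasmid rather than part of the payload.

The packaged region is flanked by two HIV-1 LTR elements, both annotated as truncated. It contains the Ψ packaging signal with a partial gag sequence, the Rev response element for Rev-dependent nuclear export of the genomic RNA, and the cPPT/CTS, which aids nuclear import and transduction. Internally, the CMV enhancer/promoter drives the human ATP10B coding sequence, cloned between NheI and XhoI sites, followed by an EMCV IRES and the puromycin N-acetyltransferase gene. Transgene and selection marker are therefore expressed from one bicistronic transcript, and transduced cells can be selected with puromycin. A WPRE downstream enhances transcript stability and expression.

ATP10B encodes the catalytic subunit of a P4-ATPase lipid flippase that transports glucosylceramide across lysosomal membranes. By standard notation, R153X denotes a premature stop at codon 153, which would be expected to yield a severely truncated protein even though the full-length sequence is annotated. The record gives the purpose simply as expression of this mutant. The associated work concerns ATP10B-dependent cellular lipid uptake, so it plausibly serves as a loss-of-function comparator to wild-type ATP10B.
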