Addgene plasmid #204476: pLenti HsATP10B_R153X
Purpose: transfer plasmid for lentiviral vector production expressing Hs ATP10B R153X mutant
Depositing lab: Veerle Baekelandt. Depositing organization: Katholieke Universiteit Leuven. Publication: The lipid flippase ATP10B enables cellular lipid uptake under stress conditions. Wouters R, Beletchi I, Van den Haute C, Baekelandt V, Martin S, Eggermont J, Vangheluwe P. Biochim Biophys Acta Mol Cell Res. 2024 Feb;1871(2):119652. doi: 10.1016/j.bbamcr.2023.119652. Epub 2023 Dec 11. PubMed 38086447.
Backbone
  Vector backbone: lentiviral transferplasmid
  Backbone manufacturer: Didier Trono
  Backbone size w/o insert (bp): 11402
  Total vector size (bp): 15803
  Vector type: Lentiviral
  Selectable markers: Puromycin
Growth in bacteria
  Bacterial resistance: Ampicillin, 100 μg/mL
  Growth temperature: 37°C
  Growth strain: NEB Stable
  Copy number: Unknown
Gene/Insert
  Gene/Insert name: ATP10B
  Species: H. sapiens (human)
  Insert size (bp): 4386
  Mutation: R153X
  Entrez Gene: ATP10B (a.k.a. ATPVB)
  Promoter: CMV
  Cloning method: Restriction Enzyme; 5′ cloning site NheI (not destroyed); 3′ cloning site XhoI (not destroyed)
  Sequencing primers: 5′ CGCAAATGGGCGGTAGGCGTG; 3′ CAGACCTTGCATTCCTTTGG
Terms and licenses: Academic/Nonprofit Terms; Industry Terms: Not Available to Industry
Depositor comments: Please visit https://doi.org/10.1101/2023.06.01.543059 for bioRxiv preprint.
How to cite: pLenti HsATP10B_R153X was a gift from Veerle Baekelandt (Addgene plasmid # 204476 ; http://n2t.net/addgene:204476 ; RRID:Addgene_204476)
